>Addgene plasmid #113655 | T5-sgRNA | depositor full sequence | sequence record 214552 | Full Sequence
GAATTCGCATCTAGATGGTAGAGCCACAAACAGCCGGTACAAGCAACGATCTCCAGGACCATCTGAATCA
TGCGCGGATGACACGAACTCACGACGGCGATCACAGACATTAACCCACAGTACAGACACTGCGACAACGT
GGCAATTCGTCGCAATACCGTCTCACTGAACTGGCCGATAATTGCAGACGAACGCGCCCTTCCCAACAGT
TGCCTAAGAAACCATTATTATCATGACATTAACCTATAAAAATAGGCGTATCACGAGGCCCTTTCGTCTT
CACCTCGAGAAATCATAAAAAATTTATTTGCTTTGTGAGCGGATAACAATTATAATAGATTCACATCCAG
TTCCACCAGAATAGTTTTAGAGCTAGAAATAGCAAGTTAAAATAAGGCTAGTCCGTTATCAACTTGAAAA
AGTGGCACCGAGTCGGTGCTTTTTTTGAATTCTCTAGAGTCGACCTGCAGAAGCTTAGATCTATTACCCT
GTTATCCCTACTCGAGTTCATGTGCAGCTCCATCAGCATCCGTAATCGTTAATCCGCAAATAACGTAAAA
ACCCGCTTCGGCGGGTTTTTTTATGGGGGGAGTTTAGGGAAAGAGCATTTGTCAGCTGGCTGCCAATGAG
ACGACGGGGTCATCACGGCTCATCATGCGCCAAACAAATGTGTGCAATACACGCTCGGATGACTGCATGA
TGACCGCACTGACTGGGGACAGCAGATCCACCTAAGCCTGTGAGAGAAGCAGACACCCGACAGATCAAGG
CAGTTAACTAGTGCACTGCAGTACAGCGGCCGCGATTATCAAAAAGGATCTTCACCTAGATCCTTTTAAA
TTAAAAATGAAGTTTTAAATCAATCTAAAGTATATATGAGTAAACTTGGTCTGACAGTTACCAATGCTTA
ATCAGTGAGGCACCTATCTCAGCGATCTGTCTATTTCGTTCATCCATAGTTGCCTGACTCCCCGTCGTGT
AGATAACTACGATACGGGAGGGCTTACCATCTGGCCCCAGTGCTGCAATGATACCGCGGGACCCACGCTC
ACCGGCTCCAGATTTATCAGCAATAAACCAGCCAGCCGGAAGGGCCGAGCGCAGAAGTGGTCCTGCAACT
TTATCCGCCTCCATCCAGTCTATTAATTGTTGCCGGGAAGCTAGAGTAAGTAGTTCGCCAGTTAATAGTT
TGCGCAACGTTGTTGCCATTGCTACAGGCATCGTGGTGTCACGCTCGTCGTTTGGTATGGCTTCATTCAG
CTCCGGTTCCCAACGATCAAGGCGAGTTACATGATCCCCCATGTTGTGCAAAAAAGCGGTTAGCTCCTTC
GGTCCTCCGATCGTTGTCAGAAGTAAGTTGGCCGCAGTGTTATCACTCATGGTTATGGCAGCACTGCATA
ATTCTCTTACTGTCATGCCATCCGTAAGATGCTTTTCTGTGACTGGTGAGTACTCAACCAAGTCATTCTG
AGAATAGTGTATGCGGCGACCGAGTTGCTCTTGCCCGGCGTCAATACGGGATAATACCGCGCCACATAGC
AGAACTTTAAAAGTGCTCATCATTGGAAAACGTTCTTCGGGGCGAAAACTCTCAAGGATCTTACCGCTGT
TGAGATCCAGTTCGATGTAACCCACTCGTGCACCCAACTGATCTTCAGCATCTTTTACTTTCACCAGCGT
TTCTGGGTGAGCAAAAACAGGAAGGCAAAATGCCGCAAAAAAGGGAATAAGGGCGACACGGAAATGTTGA
ATACTCATACTCTTCCTTTTTCAATATTATTGAAGCATTTATCAGGGTTATTGTCTCATGAGCGGATACA
TATTTGAATGTATTTAGAAAAATAAACAAATAGGGGTTCCGCGCACATTTCCCCGAAAAGTGCCACCTGT
CATGACCAAAATCCCTTAACGTGAGTTTTCGTTCCACTGAGCGTCAGACCCCGTAGAAAAGATCAAAGGA
TCTTCTTGAGATCCTTTTTTTCTGCGCGTAATCTGCTGCTTGCAAACAAAAAAACCACCGCTACCAGCGG
TGGTTTGTTTGCCGGATCAAGAGCTACCAACTCTTTTTCCGAAGGTAACTGGCTTCAGCAGAGCGCAGAT
ACCAAATACTGTTCTTCTAGTGTAGCCGTAGTTAGGCCACCACTTCAAGAACTCTGTAGCACCGCCTACA
TACCTCGCTCTGCTAATCCTGTTACCAGTGGCTGCTGCCAGTGGCGATAAGTCGTGTCTTACCGGGTTGG
ACTCAAGACGATAGTTACCGGATAAGGCGCAGCGGTCGGGCTGAACGGGGGGTTCGTGCACACAGCCCAG
CTTGGAGCGAACGACCTACACCGAACTGAGATACCTACAGCGTGAGCTATGAGAAAGCGCCACGCTTCCC
GAAGGGAGAAAGGCGGACAGGTATCCGGTAAGCGGCAGGGTCGGAACAGGAGAGCGCACGAGGGAGCTTC
CAGGGGGAAACGCCTGGTATCTTTATAGTCCTGTCGGGTTTCGCCACCTCTGACTTGAGCGTCGATTTTT
GTGATGCTCGTCAGGGGGGCGGAGCCTATGGAAAAACGCCAGCAACGCGGCCTTTTTACGGTTCCTGGCC
TTTTGCTGGCCTTTTGCTCACATGTTCTTTCCTGCGTTATCCCCTGATTCTGTGGATAACCGTGCGGCCG
CCCCT
Features (pLannotate 1.2.2; 7 found; start..end, strand, type, name):
    195..213     +  CDS            lacZα (fragment): LacZα fragment of β-galactosidase; lacZ fragment
    293..337     +  promoter       T5 promoter: bacteriophage T5 promoter for E. coli RNA polymerase, with embedded lac operator
    364..439     +  misc_RNA       gRNA scaffold: guide RNA scaffold for the Streptococcus pyogenes CRISPR/Cas9 system
    452..470     +  misc_feature   MCS (fragment): pUC18/19 multiple cloning site
    898..1758    -  CDS            AmpR: β-lactamase; bla; confers resistance to ampicillin, carbenicillin, and related antibiotics
   1759..1863    -  promoter       AmpR promoter: bla
   1966..2554    +  rep_origin     ori: high-copy-number ColE1/pMB1/pBR322/pUC origin of replication
