>Addgene plasmid #113655 | T5-sgRNA | addgene full sequence | sequence record 218814 | Addgene NGS Result
GAATTCGCATCTAGATGGTAGAGCCACAAACAGCCGGTACAAGCAACGATCTCCAGGACCATCTGAATCA
TGCGCGGATGACACGAACTCACGACGGCGATCACAGACATTAACCCACAGTACAGACACTGCGACAACGT
GGCAATTCGTCGCAATACCGTCTCACTGAACTGGCCGATAATTGCAGACGAACGCGCCCTTCCCAACAGT
TGCCTAAGAAACCATTATTATCATGACATTAACCTATAAAAATAGGCGTATCACGAGGCCCTTTCGTCTT
CACCTCGAGAAATCATAAAAAATTTATTTGCTTTGTGAGCGGATAACAATTATAATAGATTCACATCCAG
TTCCACCAGAATAGTTTTAGAGCTAGAAATAGCAAGTTAAAATAAGGCTAGTCCGTTATCAACTTGAAAA
AGTGGCACCGAGTCGGTGCTTTTTTTGAATTCTCTAGAGTCGACCTGCAGAAGCTTAGATCTATTACCCT
GTTATCCCTACTCGAGTTCATGTGCAGCTCCATCAGCATCCGTAATCGTTAATCCGCAAATAACGTAAAA
ACCCGCTTCGGCGGGTTTTTTTATGGGGGGAGTTTAGGGAAAGAGCATTTGTCAGCTGCCAATGAGACGA
CGGGGTCATCACGGCTCATCATGCGCCAAACAAATGTGTGCAATACACGCTCGGATGACTGCATGATGAC
CGCACTGACTGGGGACAGCAGATCCACCTAAGCCTGTGAGAGAAGCAGACACCCGACAGATCAAGGCAGT
TAACTAGTGCACTGCAGTACAGCGGCCGCGATTATCAAAAAGGATCTTCACCTAGATCCTTTTAAATTAA
AAATGAAGTTTTAAATCAATCTAAAGTATATATGAGTAAACTTGGTCTGACAGTTACCAATGCTTAATCA
GTGAGGCACCTATCTCAGCGATCTGTCTATTTCGTTCATCCATAGTTGCCTGACTCCCCGTCGTGTAGAT
AACTACGATACGGGAGGGCTTACCATCTGGCCCCAGTGCTGCAATGATACCGCGGGACCCACGCTCACCG
GCTCCAGATTTATCAGCAATAAACCAGCCAGCCGGAAGGGCCGAGCGCAGAAGTGGTCCTGCAACTTTAT
CCGCCTCCATCCAGTCTATTAATTGTTGCCGGGAAGCTAGAGTAAGTAGTTCGCCAGTTAATAGTTTGCG
CAACGTTGTTGCCATTGCTACAGGCATCGTGGTGTCACGCTCGTCGTTTGGTATGGCTTCATTCAGCTCC
GGTTCCCAACGATCAAGGCGAGTTACATGATCCCCCATGTTGTGCAAAAAAGCGGTTAGCTCCTTCGGTC
CTCCGATCGTTGTCAGAAGTAAGTTGGCCGCAGTGTTATCACTCATGGTTATGGCAGCACTGCATAATTC
TCTTACTGTCATGCCATCCGTAAGATGCTTTTCTGTGACTGGTGAGTACTCAACCAAGTCATTCTGAGAA
TAGTGTATGCGGCGACCGAGTTGCTCTTGCCCGGCGTCAATACGGGATAATACCGCGCCACATAGCAGAA
CTTTAAAAGTGCTCATCATTGGAAAACGTTCTTCGGGGCGAAAACTCTCAAGGATCTTACCGCTGTTGAG
ATCCAGTTCGATGTAACCCACTCGTGCACCCAACTGATCTTCAGCATCTTTTACTTTCACCAGCGTTTCT
GGGTGAGCAAAAACAGGAAGGCAAAATGCCGCAAAAAAGGGAATAAGGGCGACACGGAAATGTTGAATAC
TCATACTCTTCCTTTTTCAATATTATTGAAGCATTTATCAGGGTTATTGTCTCATGAGCGGATACATATT
TGAATGTATTTAGAAAAATAAACAAATAGGGGTTCCGCGCACATTTCCCCGAAAAGTGCCACCTGTCATG
ACCAAAATCCCTTAACGTGAGTTTTCGTTCCACTGAGCGTCAGACCCCGTAGAAAAGATCAAAGGATCTT
CTTGAGATCCTTTTTTTCTGCGCGTAATCTGCTGCTTGCAAACAAAAAAACCACCGCTACCAGCGGTGGT
TTGTTTGCCGGATCAAGAGCTACCAACTCTTTTTCCGAAGGTAACTGGCTTCAGCAGAGCGCAGATACCA
AATACTGTTCTTCTAGTGTAGCCGTAGTTAGGCCACCACTTCAAGAACTCTGTAGCACCGCCTACATACC
TCGCTCTGCTAATCCTGTTACCAGTGGCTGCTGCCAGTGGCGATAAGTCGTGTCTTACCGGGTTGGACTC
AAGACGATAGTTACCGGATAAGGCGCAGCGGTCGGACTGAACGGGGGGTTCGTGCACACAGCCCAGCTTG
GAGCGAACGACCTACACCGAACTGAGATACCTACAGCGTGAGCTATGAGAAAGCGCCACGCTTCCCGAAG
GGAGAAAGGCGGACAGGTATCCGGTAAGCGGCAGGGTCGGAACAGGAGAGCGCACGAGGGAGCTTCCAGG
GGGAAACGCCTGGTATCTTTATAGTCCTGTCGGGTTTCGCCACCTCTGACTTGAGCGTCGATTTTTGTGA
TGCTCGTCAGGGGGGCGGAGCCTATGGAAAAACGCCAGCAACGCGGCCTTTTTACGGTTCCTGGCCTTTT
GCTGGCCTTTTGCTCACATGTTCTTTCCTGCGTTATCCCCTGATTCTGTGGATAACCGTGCGGCCGCCCC
T
Features (pLannotate 1.2.2; 7 found; start..end, strand, type, name):
    195..213     +  CDS            lacZα (fragment): LacZα fragment of β-galactosidase; lacZ fragment
    293..337     +  promoter       T5 promoter: bacteriophage T5 promoter for E. coli RNA polymerase, with embedded lac operator
    364..439     +  misc_RNA       gRNA scaffold: guide RNA scaffold for the Streptococcus pyogenes CRISPR/Cas9 system
    452..470     +  misc_feature   MCS (fragment): pUC18/19 multiple cloning site
    894..1754    -  CDS            AmpR: β-lactamase; bla; confers resistance to ampicillin, carbenicillin, and related antibiotics
   1755..1859    -  promoter       AmpR promoter: bla
   1962..2550    +  rep_origin     ori: high-copy-number ColE1/pMB1/pBR322/pUC origin of replication
