[The description below was written by a language model from this plasmid's Addgene catalogue record and pLannotate feature annotations shown in this document.]
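Description:
T5-sgRNA is a small, high-copy bacterial CRISPR plasmid built on the pYTK095 backbone, an ampicillin-resistant vector from a modular assembly toolkit. It is propagated in E. coli through a ColE1/pUC-type origin of replication and selected with the β-lactamase gene (AmpR) driven by its native bla promoter. The two available full sequences, one from the depositor and one from repository sequencing, are about 2.66 kb, differ by only four nucleotides in length, and carry identical annotated features. Short leftover fragments of lacZα and a pUC multiple cloning site flank the insert region.

The payload is a single sgRNA transcriptional unit. A bacteriophage T5 promoter, which is recognised by E. coli RNA polymerase and contains an embedded lac operator, sits a short distance upstream of the Streptococcus pyogenes Cas9 guide RNA scaffold. The gap of roughly 25 nucleotides between promoter and scaffold is where a spacer would lie, but the record lists only the scaffold under the gRNA field and does not name a specific target sequence. According to the catalogue entry, the unit is bracketed by the assembly connectors ConLS and ConR1. These are not picked up in the feature tables, but in this type of hierarchical system they define the position a transcriptional unit takes when several units are joined into a multigene plasmid. The cloning method is listed as Gateway, and nothing in the annotation confirms this, as no att sites are detected.

The plasmid encodes no Cas9, so it serves as a guide-expressing module to be combined with other parts. The associated work concerns synthetic genome defences against selfish DNA elements, aimed at stabilising engineered bacteria against evolutionary failure.
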