Addgene plasmid #113655: T5-sgRNA
Purpose: sgRNA targeting unit plasmid. The sgRNA targeting unit plasmids contain connector ConLS, ConR1, and one sgRNA transcriptional unit.
Depositing lab: Jeffrey Barrick. Depositing organization: University of Texas at Austin. Publication: Synthetic Genome Defenses against Selfish DNA Elements Stabilize Engineered Bacteria against Evolutionary Failure. Geng P, Leonard SP, Mishler DM, Barrick JE. ACS Synth Biol. 2019 Mar 15;8(3):521-531. doi: 10.1021/acssynbio.8b00426. Epub 2019 Feb 15. PubMed 30703321.
Backbone
  Vector backbone: pYTK095
  Backbone size w/o insert (bp): 2906
  Vector type: Bacterial Expression, CRISPR
Growth in bacteria
  Bacterial resistance: Ampicillin, 100 μg/mL
  Growth temperature: 37°C
  Growth strain: DH5alpha
  Copy number: High Copy
Gene/Insert
  Gene/Insert name: promoter T5 and sgRNA
  gRNA/shRNA sequence: GTTTTAGAGCTAGAAATAGCAAGTTAAAATAAGGCTAGTCCGTTATCAACTTGAAAAAGTGGCACCGAGTCGGTGCTTTTTTT
  Promoter: T5
  Cloning method: Gateway Cloning
  Sequencing primers: 5′ unknown
Terms and licenses: Academic/Nonprofit Terms; Industry Terms: Not Available to Industry
Depositor comments: Please visit https://www.biorxiv.org/content/early/2018/09/16/419283 for bioRxiv preprint.
How to cite: T5-sgRNA was a gift from Jeffrey Barrick (Addgene plasmid # 113655 ; http://n2t.net/addgene:113655 ; RRID:Addgene_113655)
