>Addgene plasmid #113655 | T5-sgRNA | depositor partial sequence | sequence record 214553 | Promoter T5
AATCATAAAAAATTTATTTGCTTTGTGAGCGGATAACAATTATAATAGATTCA
